>Addgene plasmid #49872 | pAW8ENdeI-c3HA-spo5DSR | depositor full sequence | sequence record 74370 | pAW8ENdeI-c3HA-spo5DSR sequence 8596 bps
CAAAAAGTTAGGTGTAACAGAAAATCATGAAACTATGATTTCTAATTTATATATTGGAGGATTTTCTCTA
AAAAAAAAAATACAACAAATAAAAAACACTCAATGACCTGACCATTTGATGGAGTTTAAGTCAATACCTT
CTTGAACCATTTCCCATAATGGTGAAAGTTCCCTCAAGAATTTTACTCTGTCAGAAACGGCCTTAACGAC
GTAGTCGATCCGGACGATGGCCAACCTTCCAATTCATTAAATCGAGTCCTCCATCAGATGATTTACAAGG
TTTTGCATAGAATCCCTAAGTAAGAGAAGTTGTTAGTGATTTCTTCAAGTTTACTAAAATTTACATACAA
ATGGATGATCTCTTCTCCATTGTTTCCTTTCTTCTTGCAAACGCGTTTTACAAAGAGATGACATGCTATT
TTCTGATTATTTTTTTCTATAGTTTTCTATTTTGTACGTCCTTGGGAGTCCGAAATGTAAAATCGGGGTA
TGGTTAGTAGCGGCAGCGTTCATTATGGTATATAAAAGATAAAAAGTAGGGGCAAGCGAGACAGAATGGG
ATACAAGGGCATCGTCTATAATTATAGCTAAAAATTGTATTTTAATTTGTATTTTTTGTAATTTTATTTC
TCATTGTTTTACTTAAAATGAATGCGAATTAGAGAAAACTTCAACGAAATGTCAAAATAAGCTCAGCAAA
ATATACAATTTTAGGGAAAGCGATCAGCAACTTATTCTCCGGTGTAGATTCTTTTTCTTCATAAATTCCA
ACAATGTAACTGCCAATTGATTTTTCTCTAGATGCTAATAAATTGAAACTAATGAATATAATAACACAGG
TTTTGATAAATTGTAAACTCTTACTCAAAAAAAGAATGTTAAAACTAATTTAACCTTTTTATAAAGGCTC
ATGGCGTTAAAGAGGATAGTAAAAATTCTACAATTTTTTAATTTAATGTCACAATTGTCTTGCGAATATA
ATTCTATTAATTTTCGCTAACTGCTGTTTTAGTACTATTACTTTCAATATGCCTTATATGCAACTTTAAT
TCATGAAGAATGCAATATTTTTGCAATCTTTCTTGTACTGAGCGCTTTTTATCATTTAGTACTCATTATT
TAATTTTTCAGTAAAGGGCAATAAATAAATTTGTAGAAGATGCAATGTAATCTCCTCTATCCTTTTGCTC
ATGTTTATGAGTATACCTAGTCTAGAAAGGCTTGTATTTAAAATATTATTCAATAAAAATTCACAATTTT
TACGACATGTGCTACCATTCACTTAACTTCCTGATTATAAAATTGGTTCGTTTATACTAATTACTTAAGT
ACCTTTAACTAAACAAAATGCCTATATATATATTAATTTACAATGAGTGTCAGATAAGTCACTATGTCCG
AGTGGTTAAGGAGTTAGACTCGCCATCGATGGTATGGTGCACTCTCAGTACAATCTGCTCTGATGCCGCA
TAGTTAAGCCAGCCCCGACACCCGCCAACACCCGCTGACGCGCCCTGACGGGCTTGTCTGCTCCCGGCAT
CCGCTTACAGACAAGCTGTGACCGTCTCCGGGAGCTGCATGTGTCAGAGGTTTTCACCGTCATCACCGAA
ACGCGCGAGACGAAAGGGCCTCGTGATACGCCTATTTTTATAGGTTAATGTCATGATAATAATGGTTTCT
TAGACGTCAGGTGGCACTTTTCGGGGAAATGTGCGCGGAACCCCTATTTGTTTATTTTTCTAAATACATT
CAAATATGTATCCGCTCATGAGACAATAACCCTGATAAATGCTTCAATAATATTGAAAAAGGAAGAGTAT
GAGTATTCAACATTTCCGTGTCGCCCTTATTCCCTTTTTTGCGGCATTTTGCCTTCCTGTTTTTGCTCAC
CCAGAAACGCTGGTGAAAGTAAAAGATGCTGAAGATCAGTTGGGTGCACGAGTGGGTTACATCGAACTGG
ATCTCAACAGCGGTAAGATCCTTGAGAGTTTTCGCCCCGAAGAACGTTTTCCAATGATGAGCACTTTTAA
AGTTCTGCTATGTGGCGCGGTATTATCCCGTATTGACGCCGGGCAAGAGCAACTCGGTCGCCGCATACAC
TATTCTCAGAATGACTTGGTTGAGTACTCACCAGTCACAGAAAAGCATCTTACGGATGGCATGACAGTAA
GAGAATTATGCAGTGCTGCCATAACCATGAGTGATAACACTGCGGCCAACTTACTTCTGACAACGATCGG
AGGACCGAAGGAGCTAACCGCTTTTTTGCACAACATGGGGGATCATGTAACTCGCCTTGATCGTTGGGAA
CCGGAGCTGAATGAAGCCATACCAAACGACGAGCGTGACACCACGATGCCTGTAGCAATGGCAACAACGT
TGCGCAAACTATTAACTGGCGAACTACTTACTCTAGCTTCCCGGCAACAATTAATAGACTGGATGGAGGC
GGATAAAGTTGCAGGACCACTTCTGCGCTCGGCCCTTCCGGCTGGCTGGTTTATTGCTGATAAATCTGGA
GCCGGTGAGCGTGGGTCTCGCGGTATCATTGCAGCACTGGGGCCAGATGGTAAGCCCTCCCGTATCGTAG
TTATCTACACGACGGGGAGTCAGGCCACTATGGATGAACGAAATAGACAGATCGCTGAGATAGGTGCCTC
ACTGATTAAGCATTGGTAACTGTCAGACCAAGTTTACTCATATATACTTTAGATTGATTTAAAACTTCAT
TTTTAATTTAAAAGGATCTAGGTGAAGATCCTTTTTGATAATCTCATGACCAAAATCCCTTAACGTGAGT
TTTCGTTCCACTGAGCGTCAGACCCCGTAGAAAAGATCAAAGGATCTTCTTGAGATCCTTTTTTTCTGCG
CGTAATCTGCTGCTTGCAAACAAAAAAACCACCGCTACCAGCGGTGGTTTGTTTGCCGGATCAAGAGCTA
CCAACTCTTTTTCCGAAGGTAACTGGCTTCAGCAGAGCGCAGATACCAAATACTGTTCTTCTAGTGTAGC
CGTAGTTAGGCCACCACTTCAAGAACTCTGTAGCACCGCCTACATACCTCGCTCTGCTAATCCTGTTACC
AGTGGCTGCTGCCAGTGGCGATAAGTCGTGTCTTACCGGGTTGGACTCAAGACGATAGTTACCGGATAAG
GCGCAGCGGTCGGGCTGAACGGGGGGTTCGTGCACACAGCCCAGCTTGGAGCGAACGACCTACACCGAAC
TGAGATACCTACAGCGTGAGCTATGAGAAAGCGCCACGCTTCCCGAAGGGAGAAAGGCGGACAGGTATCC
GGTAAGCGGCAGGGTCGGAACAGGAGAGCGCACGAGGGAGCTTCCAGGGGGAAACGCCTGGTATCTTTAT
AGTCCTGTCGGGTTTCGCCACCTCTGACTTGAGCGTCGATTTTTGTGATGCTCGTCAGGGGGGCGGAGCC
TATGGAAAAACGCCAGCAACGCGGCCTTTTTACGGTTCCTGGCCTTTTGCTGGCCTTTTGCTCACATGTT
CTTTCCTGCGTTATCCCCTGATTCTGTGGATAACCGTATTACCGCCTTTGAGTGAGCTGATACCGCTCGC
CGCAGCCGAACGACCGAGCGCAGCGAGTCAGTGAGCGAGGAAGCGGAAGAGCGCCCAATACGCAAACCGC
CTCTCCCCGCGCGTTGGCCGATTCATTAATGCAGCTGGCACGACAGGTTTCCCGACTGGAAAGCGGGCAG
TGAGCGCAACGCAATTAATGTGAGTTAGCTCACTCATTAGGCACCCCAGGCTTTACACTTTATGCTTCCG
GCTCGTATGTTGTGTGGAATTGTGAGCGGATAACAATTTCACACAGGAAACAGCTATGACCATGATTACG
CCAAGCTTATAACTTCGTATAGCATACATTATACGAAGTTATTGCTAGCCGTTTTCTTCAATTACTAAAT
TAGAACTAATTCAATCATATGCTGGCATGCGGAGAGCTCGGAGTCGACGAGACTAGTACTGGTTCTACAG
GATCAACCGGCTCCACGGGGTCGATGGGTAGATCTTACCCATACGATGTTCCTGACTATGCGGGCTATCC
GTATGACGTCCCGGACTATGCAGGATCCTATCCATACGACGTTCCAGATTACGCTTAAAGATCTCCCGGG
ACTACGCCATATCATGCCCATCCCGCTACTTCTGCTGCTAATTAAATTTAAACATCTTTCCAGCATTTAC
TTGAACATCAAACTCTAATATCGAAATCTTTTCAAACACTTATCACATACTCAAACTTAAACCAACATAA
AACCTGTTAGACAAAGCCCCGGGATAACTTCGTATATGGTATTATATACGAAGTTATGAATTCACTGGCC
GTCGTTTTACAACGTCGTGACTGGGAAAACCCTGGCGTTACCCAACTTAATCGCCTTGCAGCACATCCCC
CTTTCGCCAGCTGGCGTAATAGCGAAGAGGCCCGCACCGATCGCCCTTCCCAACAGTTGCGCAGCCTGAA
TGGCGAATGGCGCCTGATGCGGTATTTTCTCCTTACGCATCTGTGCGGTATTTCACACCGCATACCATCG
TCCGGATCAATGAAGTAGATGAGTTTACTACCTGTATATACTTTTTTTTTTGTCAAAGTCACTTTTATGG
CATTTCCATGTTGAAGGATTAGCCACAGCACTAAATTTTCAGCGTATGATTGCTTTTAAATATTTAATTT
TCATCGTTTTTTAATTAATATTCAAAACGATTTAATGCCTTCTACATCTGAAGTCAAGCTCATAGACTCG
GGTTGGGTAGCTAAAACTACATCTAACACGAAGGGGTATAGCCTTCTTAAAGTATACTCATGTATAAACG
TTTTGGGTTCATATTTTTGGGCCACGTGGTTTATAAAAATTCTTAACTACACCACTCGGTATCCCGCACC
CGTCTACGTTTCTACGATTTCGAGCTAATATTGAGTAAAGTGATTAGCAAAAAAAATAAAAGTACTCGTT
GTCGGAGATCAAGAATTTTTCTATTATCTCATCTAAACCACTTTCTAAAAGCGAAAAACAAAATCGTAAT
ATGCAGCTTGAATGGGCTTCCATAGTTTGAAAGAAAAACCCTAGCAGTACTGGCAAGGGAGACATTCCTT
TTACCTGGCTAATCGCCATCTTCCAGCAGGCGCACCATTGCCCCTGTTTCACTATCCAGGTTACGGATAT
AGTTCATGACAATATTTACATTGGTCCAGCCACCAGCTTGCATGATCTCCGGTATTGAAACTCCAGCGCG
GGCCATATCTCGCGCGGCTCCGACACGGGCACTGTGTCCAGACCAGGCCAGGTATCTCTGACCAGAGTCA
TCCTTAGCGCCGTAAATCAATCGATGAGTTGCTTCAAAAATCCCTTCCAGGGCGCGAGTTGATAGCTGGC
TGGTGGCAGATGGCGCGGCAACACCATTTTTTCTGACCCGGCAAAACAGGTAGTTATTCGGATCATCAGC
TACACCAGAGACGGAAATCCATCGCTCGACCAGTTTAGTTACCCCCAGGCTAAGTGCCTTCTCTACACCT
GCGGTGCTAACCAGCGTTTTCGTTCTGCCAATATGGATTAACATTCTCCCACCGTCAGTACGTGAGATAT
CTTTAACCCTGATCCTGGCAATTTCGGCTATACGTAACAGGGTGTTATAAGCAATCCCCAGAAATGCCAG
ATTACGTATATCCTGGCAGCGATCGCTATTTTCCATGAGTGAACGAACCTGGTCGAAATCAGTGCGTTCG
AACGCTAGAGCCTGTTTTGCACGTTCACCGGCATCAACGTTTTCTTTTCGGATCCGCCGCATAACCAGTG
AAACAGCATTGCTGTCACTTGGTCGTGGCAGCCCGGACCGACGATGAAGCATGTTTAGCTGGCCCAAATG
TTGCTGGATAGTTTTTACTGCCAGACCGCGCGCCTGAAGATATAGAAGATAATCGCGAACATCTTCAGGT
TCTGCGGGAAACCATTTCCGGTTATTCAACTTGCACCATGCCGCCCACGACCGGCAAACGGACAGAAGCA
TTTTCCAGGTATGCTCAGAAAACGCCTGGCGATCCCTGAACATGTCCATCAGGTTCTTGCGAACCTCATC
ACTCGTTGCATCGACCGGTAACTTTTAGATTAACATTTGTTTAAATATGAAATTAGGCAATGTAACATAC
TGCAGGCAAATTTTGGTGTACGGTAAGTAAATTGGACATAAGATTTAACAAAGCGACTATAAGTCAGAAA
GTGAGAATGAGATTGAAATAATTAATTCAACTTATTCAATTGATGATATGCCAGGATTCCTCTTCCTTTA
TCTTCAATGTTTCGATTAACAGGTCCATTATCCGGTTTTTAGTTTCGCTGCACATTGCCGAATGACAATC
GGATTCCTTTAAGCTATGCTTTTGCCCTGTTTTCTCTCCCCAGTAATCGTTGGGTGACTGAACCATCCAG
TAGCCGAGAGTTACGTTTTTCCTGATTTAATAAATATCCATATCTATTTGTCTCGTGGTGTTTTACAGCA
ACTAACCGAAATTACTATTTTGCATCATCCAACCATAAAGAGACAACAATAATTCTAGAAAACATATAAC
AAGTGTTTTTTTCTATTTACGTCTCATACGCAAAGTCCACTTTACCATGTTTTGGAAACTTGTACCCAAC
CATTCATTTTTCGATTTTGTAATGAGGCTCTTTTCTTCTAACAATCATTGAGGTCATTATCATGTGTCCT
CACCTATTGTTTAAATTGAGGCTTGCGCTATTCCCAAAATTGTGGGTATTATTTTCATATATCAGTATCT
GCAATTTCGGTTCAACTCCGGAAGCTCGGTACCCAACTGTGGGAATACTCAGGTATCGTAAGATGCAAGA
GTTCGAATCTCTTAGCAACCATTATTTTTTTTCTCTCAACATAACGAGAACACACAGGGGCGCTATCGCA
CAGAATCAAATTCGATGACTGGAAATTTTTTGTTAATTTCAGAGGTCGCCTGACGCATATACCTTTTTCA
ACTGAAAAATTGGGAGAAAAAGGAAAGGTGAGAGCGCCGGAACCGGCTTTTCATATAGAATAGAGAAGCG
TTCATGACTAAATGCTTGCATCACAATACTTGAAGTTGACAATATTATTTAAGGACCTATTGTTTTTTCC
AATAGGTGGTTAGCAATCGTCTTACTTTCTAACTTTTCTTACCTTTTACATTTCAGCAATATATATATAT
ATATATATATATATTTCAAGGATATACCATTGTAATGTCTGCCCCTAAGAAGATCGTCGTTTTGCCAGGT
GACCACGTTGGTCAAGAAATCACAGCCGAAGCCATTAAGGTTCTTAAAGCTATTTCTGATGTTCGTTCCA
ATGTCAAGTTCGATTTCGAAAATCATTTAATTGGTGGTGCTGCTATCGATGCTACAGGTGTTCCACTTCC
AGATGAGGCGCTGGAAGCCTCCAAGAAGGCTGATGCCGTTTTGTTAGGTGCTGTGGGTGGTCCTAAATGG
GGTACCGGTAGTGTTAGACCTGAACAAGGTTTACTAAAAATCCGTAAAGAACTTCAATTGTACGCCAACT
TAAGACCATGTAACTTTGCATCCGACTCTCTTTTAGACTTATCTCCAATCAAGCCACAATTTGCTAAAGG
TACTGACTTCGTTGTTGTTAGAGAATTAGTGGGAGGTATTTACTTTGGTAAGAGAAAGGAAGACGATGGT
GATGGTGTCGCTTGGGATAGTGAACAATACACCGTTCCAGAAGTGCAAAGAATCACAAGAATGGCCGCTT
TCATGGCCCTACAACATGAGCCACCATTGCCTATTTGGTCCTTGGATAAAGCTAATGTTTTGGCCTCTTC
AAGATTATGGAGAAAAACTGTGGAGGAAACCATCAAGAACGAATTTCCTACATTGAAAGTTCAACATCAA
TTGATTGATTCTGCCGCCATGATCCTAGTTAAGAACCCAACCCACCTAAATGGTATTATAATCACCAGCA
ACATGTTTGGTGATATCATCTCCGATGAAGCCTCCGTTATCCCAGGCTCCTTGGGTTTGTTGCCATCTGC
GTCCTTGGCCTCTTTGCCAGACAAGAACACCGCATTTGGTTTGTACGAACCATGCCACGGTTCCGCTCCA
GATTTGCCAAAGAATAAGGTCAACCCTATCGCCACTATCTTGTCTGCTGCAATGATGTTGAAATTGTCAT
TGAACTTGCCTGAAGAAGGTAAAGCCATTGAAGATGCAGTTAAAAAGGTTTTGGATGCAGGTATCAGAAC
TGGTGATTTAGGTGGTTCCAACAGTACCACCGAAGTCGGTGATGCTGTCGCCGAAGAAGTTAAGAAAATC
CTTGCTTAAAAAGATTCTCTTTTTTTGTGATATTTGTACATAAACTTTATAAATGAAATTCATAATAGAA
ACGACACGAAATTACAAAATGGAATATGTTCATAGGGTAGACGAAACTATATACGCAATCTACATACATT
TATCAAGAAGGAGAAAAAGGAGGATGTAAAGGAATACAGGTAAGCAAATTGATACTAATGGCTCAACGTG
ATAAGGAAAAAGAATTGCACTTTAACATTAATATTGACAAGGAGGAGGGCATCACA
Features (pLannotate 1.2.2; 23 found; start..end, strand, type, name):
    103..243     -  CDS            NFS1 (fragment): NFS1_YEAST - Also known as SPL1 From Saccharomyces cerevisiae (strain ATCC 204508 / S288c) (Baker's yeast).
    349..414     -  CDS            hus5 (fragment): UBC9_SCHPO - Also known as ubc9. Experimental evidence at protein level: Swiss-Prot protein existence level 1. Catalyzes the covalent attachment of ubiquitin-like protein SUMO/Smt3 to other proteins. Required for efficient recovery from DNA damage or S-phase arrest and normal mitosis. This may be as part of a checkpoint independent recovery process. From Schizosaccharomyces pombe (strain 972 / ATCC 24843) (Fission yeast).
    575..1354    +  rep_origin     ars1: Schizosaccharomyces pombe autonomously replicating sequence ars1
   1433..1482    -  misc_feature   bom (fragment): basis of mobility region from pBR322
   1584..1619    -  CDS            rop (fragment): Rop protein, which maintains plasmids at low copy number; rop
   1714..1818    +  promoter       AmpR promoter: bla
   1819..2679    +  CDS            AmpR: β-lactamase; bla; confers resistance to ampicillin, carbenicillin, and related antibiotics
   2850..3438    +  rep_origin     ori: high-copy-number ColE1/pMB1/pBR322/pUC origin of replication
   3621..3713    +  CDS            lacI (fragment): lac repressor; lacI; The lac repressor binds to the lac operator to inhibit transcription in E. coli. This inhibition can be relieved by adding lactose or isopropyl-β-D-thiogalactopyranoside (IPTG).
   3726..3747    +  protein_bind   CAP binding site: CAP binding activates transcription in the presence of cAMP. E. coli catabolite activator protein
   3762..3792    +  promoter       lac promoter: promoter for the E. coli lac operon
   3800..3816    +  protein_bind   lac operator: The lac repressor binds to the lac operator to inhibit transcription in E. coli. This inhibition can be relieved by adding lactose or isopropyl-β-D-thiogalactopyranoside (IPTG). lac repressor encoded by lacI
   3859..3892    +  protein_bind   loxP: Cre-mediated recombination occurs in the 8-bp core sequence (GCATACAT). Cre recombinase
   3899..3935    +  promoter       urg1 promoter (fragment): urg1 promoter from Schizosaccharomyces pombe, conferring rapid uracil-induced expression
   4026..4115    +  CDS            3xHA: three tandem HA epitope tags
   4330..4487    +  CDS            lacZα (fragment): LacZα fragment of β-galactosidase; lacZ fragment
   4493..4544    -  misc_feature   bom (fragment): basis of mobility region from pBR322
   4555..4571    +  CDS            calmodulin (fragment): calcium-binding protein
   5119..6111    -  CDS            Cre: site-specific recombinase Cre is a site-specific recombinase from bacteriophage P1. Recombination occurs at loxP sequences.
   6161..6199    -  CDS            Cre (fragment): site-specific recombinase Cre is a site-specific recombinase from bacteriophage P1. Recombination occurs at loxP sequences.
   6202..6807    -  promoter       nmt1 promoter (fragment): wild-type nmt1 promoter from Schizosaccharomyces pombe, conferring strong thiamine-repressible expression
   6825..7214    +  promoter       LEU2 promoter: S. cerevisiae LEU2
   7245..8336    +  CDS            LEU2: LEU3_YEAST - Experimental evidence at protein level: Swiss-Prot protein existence level 1. Catalyzes the oxidation of 3-carboxy-2-hydroxy-4- methylpentanoate (3-isopropylmalate) to 3-carboxy-4-methyl-2- oxopentanoate. The product decarboxylates to 4-methyl-2 oxopentanoate. From Saccharomyces cerevisiae (strain ATCC 204508 / S288c) (Baker's yeast).
