[The description below was written by a language model from this plasmid's Addgene catalogue record and pLannotate feature annotations shown in this document.]
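Description:
pAW8ENdeI-c3HA-spo5DSR is an empty-backbone, pUC-based Cre/lox shuttle vector for recombination-mediated cassette exchange in the fission yeast Schizosaccharomyces pombe. In E. coli it is maintained at high copy through the ColE1/pUC origin and selected with ampicillin via the β-lactamase gene. In S. pombe it replicates episomally from the ars1 autonomously replicating sequence and is selected through the S. cerevisiae LEU2 marker, which is annotated with its own promoter.

The exchangeable cassette is bounded by a wild-type loxP site and a heterospecific mutant site, loxM3. The depositor notes that mapping software cannot distinguish loxM3 from loxP, and the feature table annotates only the upstream site, so the loxM3 position comes from the depositor's coordinates. Between the two sites lie a short fragment of the uracil-inducible urg1 promoter and a 3xHA coding sequence. A gene cloned by restriction enzymes upstream of the tag therefore acquires a C-terminal triple HA epitope. The name suggests an NdeI cloning site, though the record does not describe the sites. According to the catalogue entry, the cassette also carries the DSR element of the S. pombe spo5 gene, which the automated annotation does not pick up.

Outside the cassette, Cre recombinase is encoded under the thiamine-repressible nmt1 promoter, so the plasmid supplies its own recombinase. Because the two lox sites are incompatible with each other, Cre swaps the plasmid cassette for a correspondingly flanked cassette at the chromosomal urg1 locus, rather than simply excising it. This places the tagged gene and DSR under native urg1 regulation. The associated work concerns optimisation of the urg1 expression system. Several small annotated fragments (NFS1, hus5, rop, bom, lacI, lacZα, calmodulin) appear to be backbone or cloning remnants.
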