Addgene plasmid #49872: pAW8ENdeI-c3HA-spo5DSR
Purpose: (Empty Backbone) for Cre-lox cassette exchange of C-terminal 3XHA tagged gene sequences together with the S. pombe spo5 gene DSR element into the S. pombe urg1 locus
Depositing lab: Tony Carr. Depositing organization: University of Sussex. Publication: Optimisation of the Schizosaccharomyces pombe urg1 Expression System. Watson AT, Daigaku Y, Mohebi S, Etheridge TJ, Chahwan C, Murray JM, Carr AM. PLoS One. 2013 Dec 20;8(12):e83800. doi: 10.1371/journal.pone.0083800. PubMed 24376751.
Backbone
  Vector backbone: pUC
  Vector type: Cre/Lox
  Selectable markers: LEU2
  Tag / fusion protein: 3XHA (C terminal on backbone)
Growth in bacteria
  Bacterial resistance: Ampicillin, 100 μg/mL
  Growth temperature: 37°C
  Growth strain: DH5alpha
  Copy number: High Copy
Gene/Insert
  Cloning method: Restriction Enzyme
Terms and licenses: Academic/Nonprofit Terms; Industry Terms: Not Available to Industry
Depositor comments: This plasmid contains a wild-type loxP site and a mutant loxP site termed loxM3. Addgene's mapping software can not differentiate between the two sites and identifies the loxM3 site as loxP. The locations of the loxP and loxM3 sites are: loxP = 3859-3892 loxM3 = 4294-4327
How to cite: pAW8ENdeI-c3HA-spo5DSR was a gift from Tony Carr (Addgene plasmid # 49872 ; http://n2t.net/addgene:49872 ; RRID:Addgene_49872)
