>Addgene plasmid #49872 | pAW8ENdeI-c3HA-spo5DSR | addgene partial sequence | sequence record 76793 | ColEterm 5'-agctgataccgctcgccgcagccgaacg-3'
AGCGCCCAATACGCAAACCGCCTCTCCCCGCGCGTTGGCCGATTCATTAATGCAGCTGGCACGACAGGTT
TCCCGACTGGAAAGCGGGCAGTGAGCGCAACGCAATTAATGTGAGTTAGCTCACTCATTAGGCACCCCAG
GCTTTACACTTTATGCTTCCGGCTCGTATGTTGTGTGGAATTGTGAGCGGATAACAATTTCACACAGGAA
ACAGCTATGACCATGATTACGCCAAGCTTATAACTTCGTATAGCATACATTATACGAAGTTATTGCTAGC
CGTTTTCTTCAATTACTAAATTAGAACTAATTCAATCATATGCTGGCATGCGGAGAGCTCGGAGTCGACG
AGACTAGTACTGGTTCTACAGGATCAACCGGCTCCACGGGGTCGATGGGTAGATCTTACCCATACGATGT
TCCTGACTATGCGGGCTATCCGTATGACGTCCCGGACTATGCAGGATCCTATCCATACGACGTTCCAGAT
TACGCTTAAAGATCTCCCGGGACTACGCCATATCATGCCCATCCCGCTACTTCTGCTGCTAATTAAATTT
AAACATCTTTCCAGCATTTACTTGAACATCAAACTCTAATATCGAAATCTTTTCAAACACTTATCACATA
CTCAAACTTAAACCAACATAAAACCTGTTAGACAAAGCCCCGGGATAACTTCGTATATGGTATTATATAC
GAAGTTATGAATTCACTGGCCGTCGTTTTACAACGTCGTGACTGGGAAAACCCTGGCGTTACCCAACTTA
ATCGCCTTGCAGCACATCCCCCTTTCGCCAGCTGGCGTAATAGCGAAGAGGCCCGCACCGATCGCCCTTC
CCAACAGTTGC
